Addgene plasmid #117846: aeBlue chromoprotein
Purpose: BioBrick pSB1C3 plasmid that constitutively overexpresses aeBlue chromoprotein in E. coli
Depositing lab: Anthony Forster. Depositing organization: Uppsala University. Publication: Engineering a palette of eukaryotic chromoproteins for bacterial synthetic biology. Liljeruhm J, Funk SK, Tietscher S, Edlund AD, Jamal S, Wistrand-Yuen P, Dyrhage K, Gynna A, Ivermark K, Lovgren J, Tornblom V, Virtanen A, Lundin ER, Wistrand-Yuen E, Forster AC. J Biol Eng. 2018 May 10;12:8. doi: 10.1186/s13036-018-0100-0. eCollection 2018. 100 PubMed 29760772.
Backbone
  Vector backbone: BioBrick pSB1C3 vector
  Backbone manufacturer: iGEM Registry
  Modifications to backbone: BioBrick sites removed
  Vector type: Synthetic Biology ; Escherichia coli
Growth in bacteria
  Bacterial resistance: Chloramphenicol, 25 μg/mL
  Growth temperature: 37°C
  Growth strain: DH5alpha
  Copy number: High Copy
Gene/Insert
  Gene/Insert name: promoter, RBS, aeBlue
  Species: Synthetic
  Mutation: BioBrick sites removed
Terms and licenses: Academic/Nonprofit Terms; Industry Terms: Not Available to Industry
How to cite: aeBlue chromoprotein was a gift from Anthony Forster (Addgene plasmid # 117846 ; http://n2t.net/addgene:117846 ; RRID:Addgene_117846)
