[The description below was written by a language model from this plasmid's Addgene catalogue record and pLannotate feature annotations shown in this document.]
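Description:
aeBlue chromoprotein is a small (about 2.8 kb) synthetic-biology plasmid built on the iGEM Registry BioBrick backbone pSB1C3 and intended for use in Escherichia coli. It replicates from a high-copy ColE1/pUC-type origin and is selected with chloramphenicol through a cat (chloramphenicol acetyltransferase) gene driven by its native cat promoter and followed by a phage lambda t0 terminator. The cloning region is insulated in the usual pSB1C3 fashion, with a putative bacterial terminator upstream and a his operon terminator downstream, which limits transcriptional read-through between the insert and the backbone.

The payload is a compact constitutive expression cassette described in the record as promoter, RBS and aeBlue. The feature table detects a fragment matching the J23119 constitutive promoter family from the Registry of Standard Biological Parts, followed after a short gap (where the ribosome binding site presumably lies, although it is not annotated) by a roughly 690 bp coding sequence. The annotation tool labels this ORF as AQ14, a protein from the sea anemone Actinia equina; this is the nearest database match to what the catalogue names aeBlue, a blue chromoprotein. The record states that BioBrick restriction sites were removed from the insert, while the annotated BioBrick prefix and suffix still flank the cassette, keeping it compatible with standard assembly.

Because expression is constitutive and needs no inducer, colonies should develop a visible blue colour. The plasmid is one of a palette of eukaryotic chromoproteins engineered for bacterial synthetic biology, where such proteins serve as reporters visible to the naked eye.
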