Features (pLannotate 1.2.2; 10 found; start..end, strand, type, name):
      1..44      -  terminator     bacterial terminator: putative bacterial transcription terminator
     47..68      +  misc_feature   BioBrick prefix: BioBrick prefix for parts that do not start with "ATG"
     75..103     +  promoter       J23119 promoter (fragment): bacterial promoter (Registry of Standard Biological Parts BBa J23119)
    130..822     +  CDS            AQ14: AQ14 is a basic (constitutively fluorescent) red fluorescent protein published in 2005, derived from Actinia equina.
    829..849     +  misc_feature   BioBrick suffix: universal suffix for all parts
    850..907     +  terminator     his operon terminator: This putative transcriptin terminator from the E. coli his operon has a 2-bp deletion introduced during synthesis. Its efficiency has not been determined.
   1102..1690    -  rep_origin     ori: high-copy-number ColE1/pMB1/pBR322/pUC origin of replication
   1873..1967    -  terminator     lambda t0 terminator: transcription terminator from phage lambda
   1991..2647    -  CDS            cat: CAT_ECOLX - Experimental evidence at protein level: Swiss-Prot protein existence level 1. This enzyme is an effector of chloramphenicol resistance in bacteria. From Escherichia coli. This protein is used as a marker in many commonly used cloning vectors, such as pACYC184.
   2648..2745    -  promoter       cat promoter: promoter of the E. coli cat gene encoding chloramphenicol acetyltransferase
>Addgene plasmid #117846 | aeBlue chromoprotein | addgene full sequence | sequence record 252198 | Addgene NGS Result
ATTTCAGATAAAAAAAATCCTTAGCTTTCGCTAAGGATGATTTCTGGAATTCGCGGCCGCTTCTAGAGTT
TACGGCTAGCTCAGTCCTAGGTACAATGCTAGCTACTAGAGAAAGAGGAGAAATACTAGATGGCTTCACT
GGTTAAAAAAGACATGTGCATCAAAATGACGATGGAAGGAACAGTAAACGGTCACCATTTCAAGTGTGTA
GGAGAAGGCGAAGGCAAACCATTTGAAGGGACCCAGGTGGAAAAGATACGCATCACTGAAGGTGGGCCCT
TACCATTTGCGTATGATATTTTGGCCCCTTGTTGCATGTATGGCAGTAAAACCTTCATTAAGCATGTGTC
GGGTATTCCGGATTACTTTAAGGAGTCTTTTCCTGAGGGCTTTACCTGGGAAAGAACACAAATCTTCGAG
GATGGCGGCTATCTCACCATACACCAGGACACGAGCCTTCAGGGTAATAATTTTATTTTCAAAGTTAATG
TCATCGGTGCCAACTTCCCTGCAAACGGTCCCGTGATGCAGAAAAAAACAGCTGGATGGGAACCGTGCGT
TGAGATGCTTTATCCGCGGGACGGCGTCCTGTGTGGTCAGAGCCTGATGGCCCTGAAATGCACTGATGGC
AATCATCTGACGTCCCACCTGCGCACTACCTATCGTTCTCGCAAGCCATCCAATGCAGTTAACATGCCGG
AATTTCATTTTGGGGATCATCGCATTGAGATTTTGAAAGCTGAACAAGGTAAATTTTATGAACAATACGA
GTCAGCGGTGGCCCGTTACTGTGAGGCGGCACCGAGTAAATTAGGGCATCACTAATAATACTAGTAGCGG
CCGCTGCAGTCCGGCAAAAAAGGGCAAGGTGTCACCACCCTGCCCTTTTTCTTTAAAACCGAAAAGATTA
CTTCGCGTTATGCAGGCTTCCTCGCTCACTGACTCGCTGCGCTCGGTCGTTCGGCTGCGGCGAGCGGTAT
CAGCTCACTCAAAGGCGGTAATACGGTTATCCACAGAATCAGGGGATAACGCAGGAAAGAACATGTGAGC
AAAAGGCCAGCAAAAGGCCAGGAACCGTAAAAAGGCCGCGTTGCTGGCGTTTTTCCACAGGCTCCGCCCC
CCTGACGAGCATCACAAAAATCGACGCTCAAGTCAGAGGTGGCGAAACCCGACAGGACTATAAAGATACC
AGGCGTTTCCCCCTGGAAGCTCCCTCGTGCGCTCTCCTGTTCCGACCCTGCCGCTTACCGGATACCTGTC
CGCCTTTCTCCCTTCGGGAAGCGTGGCGCTTTCTCATAGCTCACGCTGTAGGTATCTCAGTTCGGTGTAG
GTCGTTCGCTCCAAGCTGGGCTGTGTGCACGAACCCCCCGTTCAGCCCGACCGCTGCGCCTTATCCGGTA
ACTATCGTCTTGAGTCCAACCCGGTAAGACACGACTTATCGCCACTGGCAGCAGCCACTGGTAACAGGAT
TAGCAGAGCGAGGTATGTAGGCGGTGCTACAGAGTTCTTGAAGTGGTGGCCTAACTACGGCTACACTAGA
AGAACAGTATTTGGTATCTGCGCTCTGCTGAAGCCAGTTACCTTCGGAAAAAGAGTTGGTAGCTCTTGAT
CCGGCAAACAAACCACCGCTGGTAGCGGTGGTTTTTTTGTTTGCAAGCAGCAGATTACGCGCAGAAAAAA
AGGATCTCAAGAAGATCCTTTGATCTTTTCTACGGGGTCTGACGCTCAGTGGAACGAAAACTCACGTTAA
GGGATTTTGGTCATGAGATTATCAAAAAGGATCTTCACCTAGATCCTTTTAAATTAAAAATGAAGTTTTA
AATCAATCTAAAGTATATATGAGTAAACTTGGTCTGACAGCTCGAGGCTTGGATTCTCACCAATAAAAAA
CGCCCGGCGGCAACCGAGCGTTCTGAACAAATCCAGATGGAGTTCTGAGGTCATTACTGGATCTATCAAC
AGGAGTCCAAGCGAGCTCGATATCAAATTACGCCCCGCCCTGCCACTCATCGCAGTACTGTTGTAATTCA
TTAAGCATTCTGCCGACATGGAAGCCATCACAAACGGCATGATGAACCTGAATCGCCAGCGGCATCAGCA
CCTTGTCGCCTTGCGTATAATATTTGCCCATGGTGAAAACGGGGGCGAAGAAGTTGTCCATATTGGCCAC
GTTTAAATCAAAACTGGTGAAACTCACCCAGGGATTGGCTGAGACGAAAAACATATTCTCAATAAACCCT
TTAGGGAAATAGGCCAGGTTTTCACCGTAACACGCCACATCTTGCGAATATATGTGTAGAAACTGCCGGA
AATCGTCGTGGTATTCACTCCAGAGCGATGAAAACGTTTCAGTTTGCTCATGGAAAACGGTGTAACAAGG
GTGAACACTATCCCATATCACCAGCTCACCGTCTTTCATTGCCATACGAAATTCCGGATGAGCATTCATC
AGGCGGGCAAGAATGTGAATAAAGGCCGGATAAAACTTGTGCTTATTTTTCTTTACGGTCTTTAAAAAGG
CCGTAATATCCAGCTGAACGGTCTGGTTATAGGTACATTGAGCAACTGACTGAAATGCCTCAAAATGTTC
TTTACGATGCCATTGGGATATATCAACGGTGGTATATCCAGTGATTTTTTTCTCCATTTTAGCTTCCTTA
GCTCCTGAAAATCTCGATAACTCAAAAAATACGCCCGGTAGTGATCTTATTTCATTATGGTGAAAGTTGG
AACCTCTTACGTGCCCGATCAACTCGAGTGCCACCTGACGTCTAAGAAACCATTATTATCATGACATTAA
CCTATAAAAATAGGCGTATCACGAGGCAGA
