>Addgene plasmid #117846 | aeBlue chromoprotein | depositor partial sequence | sequence record 222748 | Coding
ATGGCTTCACTGGTTAAAAAAGACATGTGCATCAAAATGACGATGGAAGGAACAGTAAACGGTCACCATT
TCAAGTGTGTAGGAGAAGGCGAAGGCAAACCATTTGAAGGGACCCAGGTGGAAAAGATACGCATCACTGA
AGGTGGGCCCTTACCATTTGCGTATGATATTTTGGCCCCTTGTTGCATGTATGGCAGTAAAACCTTCATT
AAGCATGTGTCGGGTATTCCGGATTACTTTAAGGAGTCTTTTCCTGAGGGCTTTACCTGGGAAAGAACAC
AAATCTTCGAGGATGGCGGCTATCTCACCATACACCAGGACACGAGCCTTCAGGGTAATAATTTTATTTT
CAAAGTTAATGTCATCGGTGCCAACTTCCCTGCAAACGGTCCCGTGATGCAGAAAAAAACAGCTGGATGG
GAACCGTGCGTTGAGATGCTTTATCCGCGGGACGGCGTCCTGTGTGGTCAGAGCCTGATGGCCCTGAAAT
GCACTGATGGCAATCATCTGACGTCCCACCTGCGCACTACCTATCGTTCTCGCAAGCCATCCAATGCAGT
TAACATGCCGGAATTTCATTTTGGGGATCATCGCATTGAGATTTTGAAAGCTGAACAAGGTAAATTTTAT
GAACAATACGAGTCAGCGGTGGCCCGTTACTGTGAGGCGGCACCGAGTAAATTAGGGCATCACTAATAA
