>Addgene plasmid #117846 | aeBlue chromoprotein | depositor partial sequence | sequence record 222876 | Prefix, promoter, RBS
GAATTCGCGGCCGCTTCTAGAGTTTACGGCTAGCTCAGTCCTAGGTACAATGCTAGCTACTAGAGAAAGA
GGAGAAATACTAG
