>Addgene plasmid #117846 | aeBlue chromoprotein | depositor partial sequence | sequence record 222877 | Suffix
TACTAGTAGCGGCCGCTGCAG
